Addgene plasmid #226441: TOPO-EXOC3 (-2455 to -1951)
Purpose: For subcloning of human EXOC3 promoter (base pairs -2455 to -1951) or for assays using M13 phage
Depositing lab: Glen Borchert. Depositing organization: University of South Alabama. Publication: Long G4-rich enhancers target promoters via a G4 DNA-based mechanism. DeMeis JD, Roberts JT, Delcher HA, Godang NL, Coley AB, Brown CL, Shaw MH, Naaz S, Dahal A, Alqudah SY, Nguyen KN, Nguyen AD, Paudel SS, Shell JE, Patil SS, Dang H, O'Neal WK, Knowles MR, Houserova D, Gillespie MN, Borchert GM. Nucleic Acids Res. 2025 Jan 11;53(2):gkae1180. doi: 10.1093/nar/gkae1180. PubMed 39658038.
Backbone
  Vector backbone: pCR2.1-Topo
  Vector type: Cloning vector
Growth in bacteria
  Bacterial resistance: Ampicillin, 100 μg/mL
  Growth temperature: 37°C
  Growth strain: DH5alpha
  Copy number: High Copy
Gene/Insert
  Gene/Insert name: EXOC3 (-2455 to -1951)
  Species: H. sapiens (human)
  Mutation: No
  Entrez Gene: EXOC3 (a.k.a. SEC6, SEC6L1, Sec6p)
  Cloning method: TOPO Cloning
Terms and licenses: Academic/Nonprofit Terms; Industry Terms: Not Available to Industry
Depositor comments: The discrepancies between the depositor's sequence and Addgene's sequences have no functional consequences.
How to cite: TOPO-EXOC3 (-2455 to -1951) was a gift from Glen Borchert (Addgene plasmid # 226441 ; http://n2t.net/addgene:226441 ; RRID:Addgene_226441)
