[The description below was written by a language model from this plasmid's Addgene catalogue record and pLannotate feature annotations shown in this document.]
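Description:
TOPO-EXOC3 (-2455 to -1951) is a bacterial cloning plasmid built on the pCR2.1-TOPO backbone, carrying a segment of the human EXOC3 promoter spanning base pairs -2455 to -1951 relative to the gene's reference start position. The fragment was introduced by TOPO cloning and is recorded as unmutated. The sequenced plasmid is 4,568 nt. It replicates in E. coli from a high-copy ColE1/pUC-type origin and is selected with ampicillin through the β-lactamase gene. The annotation also shows an intact neo (kanamycin/neomycin phosphotransferase) coding sequence preceded by a remnant of the Tn5 transposase gene, a standard carry-over in this backbone that offers a second possible bacterial marker.

The feature table does not annotate the insert itself, but there is an unannotated gap between the lac operator and the T7 promoter that corresponds to the cloning region. This is where the EXOC3 fragment would be expected to sit, interrupting the lacZα reading frame, of which only a fragment is annotated downstream. The surrounding elements (a lacI fragment, CAP binding site, lac promoter and operator) are the usual lac control region that supports blue/white screening in the parent vector. The T7 promoter faces back toward the insert and could drive in vitro transcription across it. An f1 bacteriophage origin allows single-stranded DNA to be produced and packaged when filamentous helper phage is supplied, which fits the stated purpose.

The plasmid contains no eukaryotic promoter or reporter, so it serves as a holding and source construct rather than an expression vector. Its recorded uses are subcloning the EXOC3 promoter segment into other vectors and assays using M13 phage, in connection with work on G-quadruplex-rich enhancers and their interactions with promoters.
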