Features (pLannotate 1.2.2; 12 found; start..end, strand, type, name):
      2..94      +  CDS            lacI (fragment): lac repressor; lacI; The lac repressor binds to the lac operator to inhibit transcription in E. coli. This inhibition can be relieved by adding lactose or isopropyl-β-D-thiogalactopyranoside (IPTG).
    107..128     +  protein_bind   CAP binding site: CAP binding activates transcription in the presence of cAMP. E. coli catabolite activator protein
    143..173     +  promoter       lac promoter: promoter for the E. coli lac operon
    181..197     +  protein_bind   lac operator: The lac repressor binds to the lac operator to inhibit transcription in E. coli. This inhibition can be relieved by adding lactose or isopropyl-β-D-thiogalactopyranoside (IPTG). lac repressor encoded by lacI
   1002..1020    -  promoter       T7 promoter: promoter for bacteriophage T7 RNA polymerase
   1023..1180    +  CDS            lacZα (fragment): LacZα fragment of β-galactosidase; lacZ fragment
   1184..1612    +  rep_origin     f1 ori (sequence partly withheld): f1 bacteriophage origin of replication; arrow indicates direction of (+) strand synthesis
   1625..1924    +  CDS            tnpA (fragment): TN5P_ECOLX - Also known as tnp. Experimental evidence at protein level: Swiss-Prot protein existence level 1. Mediates transposition of transposon Tn5 by a 'cut and paste' mechanism. First, the monomeric transposase binds the 19 bp inverted DNA repeats flanking the transposon. Then, dimerization of the DNA- bound transposase creates a synaptic DNA complex. After nicking of the first DNA strand, excision of the transposon proceeds through a series of intermediates. The transposase then mediates the insertion of the transposon at a new site by strand transfer. The activity of the wild- type tran
   1956..2747    +  CDS            neo: KKA2_KLEPN - Also known as kan, nptII. Experimental evidence at protein level: Swiss-Prot protein existence level 1. Resistance to kanamycin, neomycin, paromomycin, ribostamycin, butirosin and gentamicin B. From Klebsiella pneumoniae.
   2751..2767    +  promoter       AmpR promoter (fragment): bla
   2768..3628    +  CDS            AmpR: β-lactamase; bla; confers resistance to ampicillin, carbenicillin, and related antibiotics
   3799..4387    +  rep_origin     ori: high-copy-number ColE1/pMB1/pBR322/pUC origin of replication
>Addgene plasmid #226441 | TOPO-EXOC3 (-2455 to -1951) | addgene full sequence | sequence record 456933 | Addgene NGS Result
AGCGCCCAATACGCAAACCGCCTCTCCCCGCGCGTTGGCCGATTCATTAATGCAGCTGGCACGACAGGTT
TCCCGACTGGAAAGCGGGCAGTGAGCGCAACGCAATTAATGTGAGTTAGCTCACTCATTAGGCACCCCAG
GCTTTACACTTTATGCTTCCGGCTCGTATGTTGTGTGGAATTGTGAGCGGATAACAATTTCACACAGGAA
ACAGCTATGACCATGATTACGCCAAGCTTGGTACCGAGCTCGGATCCACTAGTAACGGCCGCCAGTGTGC
TGGAATTCGCCCTTAAAAAAAAAAGGATCCGGCCCTCTAGATGCATGCTCGAGCGGCCGCCAGTGTGATG
GATATCTGCAGAATTCGCCCTTCAAGATCGCGCCACTGTACTCCAGCCTGGGTGACAGAGGGAGAATCTG
TCTCAAAAAAAAGTTTCTTGACTTCTGTTTTTGGCAGACCATGTTCTGCGAACACCCAGGAGCACTGCTG
AGTGCAAACATCATGTCGATTGCACAAGTGGATTCACGAACAGGCGAGGACGTGACCAGGGACAAATGCG
GGAAGGGGAAAGGACGTGAATCAGAAGCAGAGATGCTTGCTGTCCTACAGCAGGCAGGTGGGTGGGTAGG
GTGCGAGTTCTGCGGCCCAGGGGTTGGGTTTTACACTGAAGCAGGACAGATGATGAAGCTAAGGCTCCCA
GCAGGTGGGAGGTGGACGGCGACTCCCATGTGAAGCACAGATGTGCAAGGGATGCATCCTCAGTGAAAGC
GTGGACTAGGAAAACAGCAACAGCCTGGAGACTGTTCCTAAACTCAGCCCTCGGCGGAAGCCAACCCAGG
GTCATTGCTAGAGGGATCCTCCCCCACCTTGACAGGAGCAAACTCGAGGGAAGGGCGAATTCCAGCACAC
TGGCGGTCGACTTTTTTTTTTAAGGGCGAATTCTGCAGATATCCATCACACTGGCGGCCGCTCGAGCATG
CATCTAGAGGGCCCAATTCGCCCTATAGTGAGTCGTATTACAATTCACTGGCCGTCGTTTTACAACGTCG
TGACTGGGAAAACCCTGGCGTTACCCAACTTAATCGCCTTGCAGCACATCCCCCTTTCGCCAGCTGGCGT
AATAGCGAAGAGGCCCGCACCGATCGCCCTTCCCAACAGTTGCGCAGCCTGAATGGCGAATGG
[124 nt withheld, positions 1184-1307]
C
[91 nt withheld, positions 1309-1399]
A
[49 nt withheld, positions 1401-1449]
CCTTTGACGTTGGAGTCCACGTTCTTT
[37 nt withheld, positions 1477-1513]
ACCCTATCTCGGTCTATTCTTTTGATTTATAAGGGATTTTGCCGATTTCGGCCTATTGGTTAAAAAATGA
GCTGATTTAACAAAAATTTAACGCGAATTTTAACAAAATTCAGGGCGCAAGGGCTGCTAAAGGAAGCGGA
ACACGTAGAAAGCCAGTCCGCAGAAACGGTGCTGACCCCGGATGAATGTCAGCTACTGGGCTATCTGGAC
AAGGGAAAACGCAAGCGCAAAGAGAAAGCAGGTAGCTTGCAGTGGGCTTACATGGCGATAGCTAGACTGG
GCGGTTTTATGGACAGCAAGCGAACCGGAATTGCCAGCTGGGGCGCCCTCTGGTAAGGTTGGGAAGCCCT
GCAAAGTAAACTGGATGGCTTTCTTGCCGCCAAGGATCTGATGGCGCAGGGGATCAAGATCTGATCAAGA
GACAGGATGAGGATCGTTTCGCATGATTGAACAAGATGGATTGCACGCAGGTTCTCCGGCCGCTTGGGTG
GAGAGGCTATTCGGCTATGACTGGGCACAACAGACAATCGGCTGCTCTGATGCCGCCGTGTTCCGGCTGT
CAGCGCAGGGGCGCCCGGTTCTTTTTGTCAAGACCGACCTGTCCGGTGCCCTGAATGAACTGCAGGACGA
GGCAGCGCGGCTATCGTGGCTGGCCACGACGGGCGTTCCTTGCGCAGCTGTGCTCGACGTTGTCACTGAA
GCGGGAAGGGACTGGCTGCTATTGGGCGAAGTGCCGGGGCAGGATCTCCTGTCATCCCACCTTGCTCCTG
CCGAGAAAGTATCCATCATGGCTGATGCAATGCGGCGGCTGCATACGCTTGATCCGGCTACCTGCCCATT
CGACCACCAAGCGAAACATCGCATCGAGCGAGCACGTACTCGGATGGAAGCCGGTCTTGTCGATCAGGAT
GATCTGGACGAAGAGCATCAGGGGCTCGCGCCAGCCGAACTGTTCGCCAGGCTCAAGGCGCGCATGCCCG
ACGGCGAGGATCTCGTCGTGACCCATGGCGATGCCTGCTTGCCGAATATCATGGTGGAAAATGGCCGCTT
TTCTGGATTCATCGACTGTGGCCGGCTGGGTGTGGCGGACCGCTATCAGGACATAGCGTTGGCTACCCGT
GATATTGCTGAAGAGCTTGGCGGCGAATGGGCTGACCGCTTCCTCGTGCTTTACGGTATCGCCGCTCCCG
ATTCGCAGCGCATCGCCTTCTATCGCCTTCTTGACGAGTTCTTCTGAATTGAAAAAGGAAGAGTATGAGT
ATTCAACATTTCCGTGTCGCCCTTATTCCCTTTTTTGCGGCATTTTGCCTTCCTGTTTTTGCTCACCCAG
AAACGCTGGTGAAAGTAAAAGATGCTGAAGATCAGTTGGGTGCACGAGTGGGTTACATCGAACTGGATCT
CAACAGCGGTAAGATCCTTGAGAGTTTTCGCCCCGAAGAACGTTTTCCAATGATGAGCACTTTTAAAGTT
CTGCTATGTGGCGCGGTATTATCCCGTATTGACGCCGGGCAAGAGCAACTCGGTCGCCGCATACACTATT
CTCAGAATGACTTGGTTGAGTACTCACCAGTCACAGAAAAGCATCTTACGGATGGCATGACAGTAAGAGA
ATTATGCAGTGCTGCCATAACCATGAGTGATAACACTGCGGCCAACTTACTTCTGACAACGATCGGAGGA
CCGAAGGAGCTAACCGCTTTTTTGCACAACATGGGGGATCATGTAACTCGCCTTGATCGTTGGGAACCGG
AGCTGAATGAAGCCATACCAAACGACGAGCGTGACACCACGATGCCTGTAGCAATGGCAACAACGTTGCG
CAAACTATTAACTGGCGAACTACTTACTCTAGCTTCCCGGCAACAATTAATAGACTGGATGGAGGCGGAT
AAAGTTGCAGGACCACTTCTGCGCTCGGCCCTTCCGGCTGGCTGGTTTATTGCTGATAAATCTGGAGCCG
GTGAGCGTGGGTCTCGCGGTATCATTGCAGCACTGGGGCCAGATGGTAAGCCCTCCCGTATCGTAGTTAT
CTACACGACGGGGAGTCAGGCAACTATGGATGAACGAAATAGACAGATCGCTGAGATAGGTGCCTCACTG
ATTAAGCATTGGTAACTGTCAGACCAAGTTTACTCATATATACTTTAGATTGATTTAAAACTTCATTTTT
AATTTAAAAGGATCTAGGTGAAGATCCTTTTTGATAATCTCATGACCAAAATCCCTTAACGTGAGTTTTC
GTTCCACTGAGCGTCAGACCCCGTAGAAAAGATCAAAGGATCTTCTTGAGATCCTTTTTTTCTGCGCGTA
ATCTGCTGCTTGCAAACAAAAAAACCACCGCTACCAGCGGTGGTTTGTTTGCCGGATCAAGAGCTACCAA
CTCTTTTTCCGAAGGTAACTGGCTTCAGCAGAGCGCAGATACCAAATACTGTTCTTCTAGTGTAGCCGTA
GTTAGGCCACCACTTCAAGAACTCTGTAGCACCGCCTACATACCTCGCTCTGCTAATCCTGTTACCAGTG
GCTGCTGCCAGTGGCGATAAGTCGTGTCTTACCGGGTTGGACTCAAGACGATAGTTACCGGATAAGGCGC
AGCGGTCGGGCTGAACGGGGGGTTCGTGCACACAGCCCAGCTTGGAGCGAACGACCTACACCGAACTGAG
ATACCTACAGCGTGAGCTATGAGAAAGCGCCACGCTTCCCGAAGGGAGAAAGGCGGACAGGTATCCGGTA
AGCGGCAGGGTCGGAACAGGAGAGCGCACGAGGGAGCTTCCAGGGGGAAACGCCTGGTATCTTTATAGTC
CTGTCGGGTTTCGCCACCTCTGACTTGAGCGTCGATTTTTGTGATGCTCGTCAGGGGGGCGGAGCCTATG
GAAAAACGCCAGCAACGCGGCCTTTTTACGGTTCCTGGCCTTTTGCTGGCCTTTTGCTCACATGTTCTTT
CCTGCGTTATCCCCTGATTCTGTGGATAACCGTATTACCGCCTTTGAGTGAGCTGATACCGCTCGCCGCA
GCCGAACGACCGAGCGCAGCGAGTCAGTGAGCGAGGAAGCGGAAG
