>Addgene plasmid #226441 | TOPO-EXOC3 (-2455 to -1951) | depositor partial sequence | sequence record 478587 | TOPO-EXOC3 (-2455 to -1951)
CCCCTCGAGTTTGCTCCTGTCAAGGTGGAGGAGGATCCCTCTAGCAATGACCCTGGGTTGGCTTCCGCCG
AGGGCTGAGTTTAGGAACAGTCTCCAGGCTGTTGCTGTTTTCCTAGTCCACGCTTTCACTGAGGATGCAT
CCCTTGCACATCTGTGCTTCACATGGGAGTCGCCGTCCACCTCCCACCTGCTGGGAGCCTTAGCTTCATC
ATCTGTCCTGCTTCAGTGTAAAACCCAACCCCTGGGCCGCAGAACTCGCACCCTACCCACCCACCTGCCT
GCTGTAGGACGGCAAGCATCTCTGCTTCTGATTCACGTCCTCTCCCCTTCCCACATTTGTCCCTGGTCAC
GTCCTTGCCTGTTCGTGAATCCACTTGTGCAATCGACATGATGCTTGCACTCAGCAGTGCTCCTGGGTGT
TCGCAGAACATGGTCTGCCAAAAACAGAAGTCAAGAAACTTTTTTTTTTGAGACAGATTCTCCCTCTGTC
ACCCAG
